Addgene plasmid #51363: 2GSF
Depositing lab: Cheryl Arrowsmith. Depositing organization: University of Toronto.
Backbone
  Vector backbone: pET28a-LIC
  Vector type: Bacterial Expression
Growth in bacteria
  Bacterial resistance: Kanamycin, 50 μg/mL
  Growth temperature: 37°C
  Growth strain: DH5alpha
  Copy number: Low Copy
Gene/Insert
  Gene/Insert name: 2GSF (alt names: EPHA3; BC063282)
  Species: H. sapiens (human)
  Mutation: Truncation: See Comments
  Entrez Gene: EPHA3 (a.k.a. EK4, ETK, ETK1, HEK, HEK4, TYRO4)
  Promoter: T7
  Tag / fusion protein: His (N terminal on insert)
  Cloning method: Ligation Independent Cloning
  Sequencing primers: 5′ T7; 3′ T7-term
Terms and licenses: Academic/Nonprofit Terms; Industry Terms: Not Available to Industry
How to cite: 2GSF was a gift from Cheryl Arrowsmith (Addgene plasmid # 51363 ; http://n2t.net/addgene:51363 ; RRID:Addgene_51363)
