[The description below was written by a language model from this plasmid's Addgene catalogue record.]
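Description:
2GSF is a bacterial expression plasmid built on the pET28a-LIC backbone, a derivative of the pET28a vector adapted for ligation-independent cloning. It carries a truncated fragment of human EPHA3, which encodes an Eph-family receptor tyrosine kinase also known by aliases such as HEK, ETK1 and TYRO4. The insert derives from the cDNA clone listed as an alternative name in the record. The record notes that the insert is a truncation, but the exact residue boundaries are given only in comments that are not included here, so it does not state which portion of the protein is encoded. The plasmid is maintained in E. coli under kanamycin selection, is catalogued as low copy, and is propagated in a standard cloning strain (DH5alpha).

Expression is driven by the T7 promoter, so protein production requires a host that supplies T7 RNA polymerase, typically a DE3 lysogen expression strain rather than the cloning strain used for propagation. An N-terminal His tag is fused to the EPHA3 fragment, allowing purification of the recombinant protein by immobilised metal affinity chromatography. The insert can be verified with standard T7 promoter and T7 terminator primers that flank the cloning site. The construct name resembles a structure-database style identifier, and the design (a truncated human protein domain, His-tagged, in a LIC-compatible pET vector) is typical of constructs made for recombinant protein production for structural or biochemical studies, although the record does not explicitly state the intended application. No feature table was supplied, so other backbone elements cannot be confirmed from the record.
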