>Addgene plasmid #51363 | 2GSF | depositor partial sequence | sequence record 78264 | Insert sequence
AGCCAAGTGGTCATGATCGCCATTTCAGCGGCAGTAGCAATTATTCTCCTCACTGTTGTCATCTATGTTT
TGATTGGGAGGTTCTGTGGCTATAAGTCAAAACATGGGGCAGATGAAAAAAGACTTCATTTTGGCAATGG
GCATTTAAAACTTCCAGGTCTCAGGACTTATGTTGACCCACATACATATGAAGACCCTACCCAAACTGTT
CATGAGTTTGCCAAGGAATTGGATGCCACCAACATATCCATTGATAAAGTTGTTGGAGCAGGTGAATTTG
GAGAGGTGTGCAGTGGTCGCTTAAAACTTCCTTCAAAAAAAGAGATTTCAGTGGCCATTAAGACCCTGAA
AGTTGGCTACACAGAAAAGCAGAGGAGAGACTTCCTGGGAGAAGCAAGCATTATGGGACAGTTTGACCAC
CCCAATATCATTCGACTGGAAGGAGTTGTTACCAAAAGTAAGCCAGTTATGATTGTCACAGAATACATGG
AGAATGGTTCCTTGGATAGTTTCCTACGTAAACACGATGCCCAGTTTACTGTCATTCAGCTAGTGGGGAT
GCTTCGAGGGATAGCATCTGGCATGAAGTACCTGTCAGACATGGGCTATGTTCACCGAGACCTCGCTGCT
CGGAACATCTTGATCAACAGTAACTTGGTGTGTAAGGTTTCTGATTTCGGACTTTCGCGTGTCCTGGAGG
ATGACCCAGAAGCTGCTTATACAACAAGAGGAGGGAAGATCCCAATCAGGTGGACATCACCAGAAGCTAT
AGCCTACCGCAAGTTCACGTCAGCCAGCGATGTATGGAGTTATGGGATTGTTCTCTGGGAGGTGATGTCT
TATGGAGAGAGACCATACTGGGAGATGTCCAATCAGGATGTAATTAAAGCTGTAGATGAGGGCTATCGAC
TGCCACCCCCCATGGACTGCCCAGCTGCCTTGTATCAGCTGATGCTGGACTGCTGGCAGAAAGACAGGAA
CAACAGACCCAAGTTTGAGCAGATTGTTAGTATTCTGGACAAGCTTATCCGGAATCCCGGCAGCCTGAAG
ATCATCACCAGTGCAGCCGCAAGGCCATCAAACCTTCTTCTGGACCAAAGCAATGTGGATATCACTACCT
TCCGCACAACAGGTGACTGGCTTAATGGTGTCTGGACAGCACACTGCAAGGAAATCTTCACGGGTGTGGA
GTACAGTTCTTGTGACACAATAGCCAAGATTTCC
