>Addgene plasmid #51363 | 2GSF | addgene partial sequence | sequence record 79414 | T7 5'-TAATACGACTCACTATAGGG-3'
AATAATTTTGTTTAACTTTAAGAAGGAGATATACCATGGGCAGCAGCCATCATCATCATCATCACAGCAG
CGGCCTGGTTCCGCGTGGTAGTAGCCAAGTGGTCATGATCGCCATTTCAGCGGCAGTAGCAATTATTCTC
CTCACTGTTGTCATCTATGTTTTGATTGGGAGGTTCTGTGGCTATAAGTCAAAACATGGGGCAGATGAAA
AAAGACTTCATTTTGGCAATGGGCATTTAAAACTTCCAGGTCTCAGGACTTATGTTGACCCACATACATA
TGAAGACCCTACCCAAACTGTTCATGAGTTTGCCAAGGAATTGGATGCCACCAACATATCCATTGATAAA
GTTGTTGGAGCAGGTGAATTTGGAGAGGTGTGCAGTGGTCGCTTAAAACTTCCTTCAAAAAAAGAGATTT
CAGTGGCCATTAAGACCCTGAAAGTTGGCTACACAGAAAAGCAGAGGAGAGACTTCCTGGGAGAAGCAAG
CATTATGGGACAGTTTGACCACCCCAATATCATTCGACTGGAAGGAGTTGTTACCAAAAGTAAGCCAGTT
ATGATTGTCACAGAATACATGGAGAATGGTTCCTTGGATAGTTTCCTACGTAAACACGATGCCCAGTTTA
CTGTCATTCAGCTAGTGGGGATGCTTCGAGGGATAGCATCTGGCATGAAGTACCTGTCAGACATGGGCTA
TGTTCACCGAGACCTCGCTGCTCGGAACATCTTGATCAACAGTAACTTGGTGTGTAAGGTTTCTGATTTC
GGACTTTCGCGTGTCCTGGAGGATGACCCAGAAGCTGCTTATACAACAAGAGGAGGGAAGATCCCAATCA
GGTGGACATCACCAGAAGCTATAGCCTACCGCAAGTTCACGTCAGCCAGCGATGTATGGAGTTATGGGAT
TG
